Addgene plasmid #114309: pCLX-Ngn3-GFP
Purpose: Tissue-specific expression of the GFP living color under the control of the Ngn3 promoter
Depositing lab: Patrick Salmon. Depositing organization: University of Geneva.
Backbone
  Vector backbone: pCLX
  Vector type: Lentiviral
  Selectable markers: GFP
Growth in bacteria
  Bacterial resistance: Ampicillin, 100 μg/mL
  Growth temperature: 37°C
  Growth strain: NEB Stable
  Copy number: High Copy
Gene/Insert
  Gene/Insert name: GFP
  Species: H. sapiens (human)
  Cloning method: Gateway Cloning
Terms and licenses: Academic/Nonprofit Terms; Industry Terms: Not Available to Industry
How to cite: pCLX-Ngn3-GFP was a gift from Patrick Salmon (Addgene plasmid # 114309 ; http://n2t.net/addgene:114309 ; RRID:Addgene_114309)
