[The description below was written by a language model from this plasmid's Addgene catalogue record and pLannotate feature annotations shown in this document.]
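Description:
pCLX-Ngn3-GFP is an HIV-1-derived lentiviral transfer plasmid of about 13.3 kb, built on the pCLX backbone and designed to report activity of the Ngn3 (neurogenin 3) promoter through EGFP fluorescence. It is propagated in E. coli from a high-copy ColE1/pUC-type origin under ampicillin selection (AmpR). The backbone also carries an SV40 origin and SV40 poly(A) signal. There is no drug marker for mammalian cells, so GFP is the only means of identifying expressing cells.

The viral genome is transcribed from a hybrid 5' end in which a CMV enhancer is fused to a truncated HIV-1 LTR. This is followed by the Ψ packaging signal with a gag fragment, the cPPT/CTS, and the RRE for Rev-dependent nuclear export. The expression cassette was assembled by Gateway recombination. A roughly 6 kb segment lies between the attB4 and attB1 sites. It is essentially unannotated apart from a short match to a human gene fragment, and by position it presumably holds the Ngn3 promoter. EGFP sits between attB1 and attB2. The record lists human as the species, which most plausibly refers to this promoter fragment, though its exact extent is not stated. Downstream, a WPRE enhances transcript expression. The truncated 3' LTR is annotated without a U3 region, which suggests a self-inactivating design, and a loxP site lies just upstream of it. If that site is copied to both ends of the provirus during reverse transcription, Cre-mediated excision of the integrated provirus should be possible. A rabbit β-globin poly(A) signal follows the 3' LTR.

The two sequence records, depositor and NGS, show the same feature set and differ by only three nucleotides in length and in their start coordinate. The vector is intended for tissue-specific GFP labelling of transduced cells in which the Ngn3 promoter is active.
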