Features (pLannotate 1.2.2; 29 found; start..end, strand, type, name):
      4..383     +  enhancer       CMV enhancer: human cytomegalovirus immediate early enhancer
    385..642     +  LTR            5' LTR (truncated): truncated 5' long terminal repeat (LTR) from HIV-1
    689..814     +  misc_feature   HIV-1 Ψ: packaging signal of human immunodeficiency virus type 1
    798..1157    +  CDS            HIV-1 gag (fragment): gag protein from human immunodeficiency virus 1; gag
   1306..1423    +  misc_feature   cPPT/CTS: central polypurine tract and central termination sequence of HIV-1
   1566..1649    +  CDS            vif (fragment): VIF_HV1BR - Experimental evidence at protein level: Swiss-Prot protein existence level 1. Counteracts the innate antiviral activity of host APOBEC3F and APOBEC3G. Forms a complex with host APOBEC3F and APOBEC3G thus preventing the entry of these lethally hypermutating enzymes into progeny virions. Recruits an active E3 ubiquitin ligase complex composed of elongin BC, CUL5, and RBX2 to induce polyubiquitination of APOBEC3G and APOBEC3F. In turn, they are directed to the 26S proteasome for degradation. Vif interaction with APOBEC3G also blocks its cytidine deaminase activity in a proteasome-inde
   1783..2016    +  misc_feature   RRE: The Rev response element (RRE) of HIV-1 allows for Rev-dependent mRNA export from the nucleus to the cytoplasm.
   2393..2493    +  CDS            Rev (fragment): human immunodeficiency virus 1 (HIV-1) Rev protein; rev; enhances nuclear export of unspliced and incompletely spliced viral mRNAs
   2522..2542    +  protein_bind   attB4: mutant version of attB; core recombination site for the Gateway® BP reaction BP Clonase™
   7199..7351    -  CDS            PPP5D1 (fragment): PP5D1_HUMAN - Experimental evidence at transcript level: Swiss-Prot protein existence level 2. From Homo sapiens (Human).
   8528..8547    +  protein_bind   attB1 (fragment): mutant version of attB; recombination site for the Gateway® BP reaction BP Clonase™
   8557..9276    +  CDS            EGFP: the original enhanced GFP (Yang et al., 1996) mammalian codon-optimized
   9278..9302    -  protein_bind   attB2: mutant version of attB; recombination site for the Gateway® BP reaction BP Clonase™
   9320..9908    +  misc_feature   WPRE: woodchuck hepatitis virus posttranscriptional regulatory element
   9941..10030   +  CDS            nef (fragment): NEF_HV1LA - Experimental evidence at protein level: Swiss-Prot protein existence level 1. Extracellular Nef protein targets CD4(+) T-lymphocytes for apoptosis by interacting with CXCR4 surface receptors. From Human immunodeficiency virus type 1 group M subtype B (isolate Lai) (HIV-1).
  10051..10084   +  protein_bind   loxP: Cre-mediated recombination occurs in the 8-bp core sequence (GCATACAT). Cre recombinase
  10104..10284   +  LTR            5' LTR (truncated): truncated 5' long terminal repeat (LTR) from HIV-1
  10387..10442   +  polyA_signal   β-globin poly(A) signal: rabbit β-globin polyadenylation signal (Gil and Proudfoot, 1987)
  10823..10845   -  protein_bind   lac operator (fragment): The lac repressor binds to the lac operator to inhibit transcription in E. coli. This inhibition can be relieved by adding lactose or isopropyl-β-D-thiogalactopyranoside (IPTG). lac repressor encoded by lacI
  10849..10879   -  promoter       lac promoter: promoter for the E. coli lac operon
  10894..10915   -  protein_bind   CAP binding site: CAP binding activates transcription in the presence of cAMP. E. coli catabolite activator protein
  10928..10967   -  CDS            lacI (fragment): lac repressor; lacI; The lac repressor binds to the lac operator to inhibit transcription in E. coli. This inhibition can be relieved by adding lactose or isopropyl-β-D-thiogalactopyranoside (IPTG).
  10974..10996   +  promoter       SV40 promoter (fragment): SV40 enhancer and early promoter
  11020..11155   +  rep_origin     SV40 ori: SV40 origin of replication
  11175..11309   +  polyA_signal   SV40 poly(A) signal: SV40 polyadenylation signal
  11311..11365   -  CDS            lacI (fragment): lac repressor; lacI; The lac repressor binds to the lac operator to inhibit transcription in E. coli. This inhibition can be relieved by adding lactose or isopropyl-β-D-thiogalactopyranoside (IPTG).
  11548..12136   -  rep_origin     ori: high-copy-number ColE1/pMB1/pBR322/pUC origin of replication
  12307..13167   -  CDS            AmpR: β-lactamase; bla; confers resistance to ampicillin, carbenicillin, and related antibiotics
  13168..13272   -  promoter       AmpR promoter: bla
>Addgene plasmid #114309 | pCLX-Ngn3-GFP | depositor full sequence | sequence record 215800 | Full Sequence
GTCGACATTGATTATTGACTAGTTATTAATAGTAATCAATTACGGGGTCATTAGTTCATAGCCCATATAT
GGAGTTCCGCGTTACATAACTTACGGTAAATGGCCCGCCTGGCTGACCGCCCAACGACCCCCGCCCATTG
ACGTCAATAATGACGTATGTTCCCATAGTAACGCCAATAGGGACTTTCCATTGACGTCAATGGGTGGACT
ATTTACGGTAAACTGCCCACTTGGCAGTACATCAAGTGTATCATATGCCAAGTACGCCCCCTATTGACGT
CAATGACGGTAAATGGCCCGCCTGGCATTATGCCCAGTACATGACCTTATGGGACTTTCCTACTTGGCAG
TACATCTACGTATTAGTCATCGCTATTACCATGGGAGGCGTGGCCTGGGCGGGACTGGGGAGTGGCGAGC
CCTCAGATCCTGCATATAAGCAGCTGCTTTTTGCCTGTACTGGGTCTCTCTGGTTAGACCAGATCTGAGC
CTGGGAGCTCTCTGGCTAACTAGGGAACCCACTGCTTAAGCCTCAATAAAGCTTGCCTTGAGTGCTTCAA
GTAGTGTGTGCCCGTCTGTTGTGTGACTCTGGTAACTAGAGATCCCTCAGACCCTTTTAGTCAGTGTGGA
AAATCTCTAGCAGTGGCGCCCGAACAGGGACTTGAAAGCGAAAGGGAAACCAGAGGAGCTCTCTCGACGC
AGGACTCGGCTTGCTGAAGCGCGCACGGCAAGAGGCGAGGGGCGGCGACTGGTGAGTACGCCAAAAATTT
TGACTAGCGGAGGCTAGAAGGAGAGAGATGGGTGCGAGAGCGTCAGTATTAAGCGGGGGAGAATTAGATC
GCGATGGGAAAAAATTCGGTTAAGGCCAGGGGGAAAGAAAAAATATAAATTAAAACATATAGTATGGGCA
AGCAGGGAGCTAGAACGATTCGCAGTTAATCCTGGCCTGTTAGAAACATCAGAAGGCTGTAGACAAATAC
TGGGACAGCTACAACCATCCCTTCAGACAGGATCAGAAGAACTTAGATCATTATATAATACAGTAGCAAC
CCTCTATTGTGTGCATCAAAGGATAGAGATAAAAGACACCAAGGAAGCTTTAGACAAGATAGAGGAAGAG
CAAAACAAAAGTAAGAAAAAAGCACAGCAAGCAGCAGGATCTTCAGACCTGGAAATTCCCTACAATCCCC
AAAGTCAAGGAGTAGTAGAATCTATGAATAAAGAATTAAAGAAAATTATAGGACAGGTAAGAGATCAGGC
TGAACATCTTAAGACAGCAGTACAAATGGCAGTATTCATCCACAATTTTAAAAGAAAAGGGGGGATTGGG
GGGTACAGTGCAGGGGAAAGAATAGTAGACATAATAGCAACAGACATACAAACTAAAGAATTACAAAAAC
AAATTACAAAAATTCAAAATTTTCGGGTTTATTACAGGGACAGCAGAAATCCACTTTGGAAAGGACCAGC
AAAGCTCCTCTGGAAAGGTGAAGGGGCAGTAGTAATACAAGATAATAGTGACATAAAAGTAGTGCCAAGA
AGAAAAGCAAAGATCATTAGGGATTATGGAAAACAGATGGCAGGTGATGATTGTGTGGCAAGTAGACAGG
ATGAGGATTAGAACATGGAAAAGTTTAGTAAAACACCATAAGGAGGAGATATGAGGGACAATTGGAGAAG
TGAATTATATAAATATAAAGTAGTAAAAATTGAACCATTAGGAGTAGCACCCACCAAGGCAAAGAGAAGA
GTGGTGCAGAGAGAAAAAAGAGCAGTGGGAATAGGAGCTTTGTTCCTTGGGTTCTTGGGAGCAGCAGGAA
GCACTATGGGCGCAGCGTCAATGACGCTGACGGTACAGGCCAGACAATTATTGTCTGGTATAGTGCAGCA
GCAGAACAATTTGCTGAGGGCTATTGAGGCGCAACAGCATCTGTTGCAACTCACAGTCTGGGGCATCAAG
CAGCTCCAGGCAAGAATCCTGGCTGTGGAAAGATACCTAAAGGATCAACAGCTCCTGGGGATTTGGGGTT
GCTCTGGAAAACTCATTTGCACCACTGCTGTGCCTTGGAATGCTAGTTGGAGTAATAAATCTCTGGAACA
GATTTGGAATCACACGACCTGGATGGAGTGGGACAGAGAAATTAACAATTACACAAGCTTAATACACTCC
TTAATTGAAGAATCGCAAAACCAGCAAGAAAAGAATGAACAAGAATTATTGGAATTAGATAAATGGGCAA
GTTTGTGGAATTGGTTTAACATAACAAATTGGCTGTGGTATATAAAATTATTCATAATGATAGTAGGAGG
CTTGGTAGGTTTAAGAATAGTTTTTGCTGTACTTTCTATAGTGAATAGAGTTAGGCAGGGATATTCACCA
TTATCGTTTCAGACCCACCTCCCAACCCCGAGGGGACCCGACAGGCCCGAAGGAATAGAAGAAGAAGGTG
GAGAGAGAGACAGAGACAGATCCATTCGATTAGTGAACGGATCTCGACGGTATCGCTAGTGATTATCGGA
TCAACTTTGTATAGAAAAGTTGGATCTCTCCTTTAACAGAGGAGAAACAGGCCCAGAGGAAAGATATGCT
TTCAGTGACACAGGAGTAGCCGCAGAGCCAGGCTGCCTCCCCCACCCCACCCCCAATCCTCACGCACATC
TGCTGCTCTTCCCATCAAGTTTTGTCACCGAGGCTCGCATCTGGAAACGTGCATGCAACCTGCTAAGGAG
ACAAGCAGGCTGGAGAAGCTGCCAAGCAGAATCCTCCCGGTGTACCCGCCCGCCCCTAGTGCGCCTCAGG
TGGACGCCAACTCCTGGGAATCCCAGGAGGACGGGAGAGTCTTCACCATCCGAGAGTTCAAGAGCCCAGG
GGTCAGGCGATGCCCAGCGAGCACCCCCAGACTTTCCAACCCTCTCCGCTCCGTCCAGCGGCCCCTGTCC
CAGCCGCCTTTTGGCAAGCCGCGCTCTTCCTCCGCTGCCCTGCGCTCTCCTGGCTGCCAGCACTGTGAGG
TGGCGCAACGCGCCAAAGGGCAAGAGCTCCAAACTGGAGCCGCCTGGAGGTGGCCTCCCCTCCCCCGCCG
GGTTCCGTTGTTTATTTCTTCCTGGGGAGGGAAAATCACACAGCCTATTCGTTTCCCCAGCCGGGATGGG
CGCAGAGCCGGACATATGGGCATCTCGCGCTCCGCATCTGTGTCATCAGTCGCGTTTTCTGTGGATGCCT
GCGTGTTTGTACGTGTGTGTGTATTTGGGGCCAAGCGCTGGGAACAAATGTGCATGTGTTAAATTTGACA
ATAAAGTCCTACAGCGAAGCTGCTAAGATTGGGGCGGTAGGTGGGGGTGGAAGACGGGGGGTGGGGGGTG
GAGGAGAGCTAAACTCTCAAAAGGCGAGGCCAAAGCGCCTGGCCCAGGTATTATGTTGGGAGAAGGTGAG
GAGAGCAGCTGCTCCTTCTCGCGGGGTGTGTATGGGAGCGAGGGTGCATGTGTCCCTGTGAAGAGTACAC
AACGATCTGCTCAACATATGTCGCCACAAATCACAGTGTCTCTCCCTCCTCCCACCCCCCGCTCCCTGCG
CGGCTCCTGACCGAGCGCAGAGCAGAGAGGGGCGCTGAGAAGAGGAGCCGCTTCAACAGGTGTCTTGGTG
CGCAATGCACCTTTTCACGCATTGACGGTCTCAGCCGCCGGCGAGGATAATGTGGACACTTTGTTTCCAG
GCGCCGCGCGCGAGCTGCGGACGCCTAGGGGAGGCGGCCCTGAGCAGGGAGGGGGGATCTGGAAATAAAG
ACCTCCGGCTCTCCTGAGCGCCCGGGCCCTCTCTTCCCTTTGTTCGAAGACTCCCTGGGCCGGAGCTCCC
GTGTGCGCCCTGGGGGGTGGCATATGGCGCCCTGTCACCTACCCAAGAAAAAGAACCGGCCACCCTTTCA
AGAGCGCACGAGGTCCCTGAGCCTGGGGAGGGGGAGTCTCTGAGGGAACGGCTTCTCTCCGAAAGTGGGT
GAGGAGCCCGTCTTATCTCTCCCTACCCTGCCTCCACCATCCCCTCAGCTGGCGCAGCAGCCGTTGGGTG
GGGAGCTGCGCGCTGGGCAGCACCAGCCTGCGGAAGCGCTCCAGCTCCTGGCAGATGAAATATGGGTCTG
GTGAGCCCCTGGAGACCATATGCTTTCAATAAAAGAAGACAAATAGGACCGAGATAGGCCTTGCAGCCAA
CCTGTTATAAATGAGTGGCAATTGGGCCAATGTACACGGGGGCAGGGCCCCCGCGGGGAGGCCTGCTTGG
TGCCAAATCCATGTGTCAGCTTCTGGGACAGGTGTGTCCAGGGGCCAGGGGCCAGGTCTCCCCCCTCCGG
GTTTATCACGGCAAAGGTAATATTGTGCTAACTATGAGTAAACAGTCATTGTGAAAATGAGGGAGAGTTT
ATCAGGGCGAACTAGTTGGGGGGTGGCTTAACAATAAAGTTGTTCGCCTTAGGAGCAGGTGACGGCTGGC
TGCACGGACTCCCGCGGTAGATGTTTTCCAAAGCACTCCACTTTACAATCTCTTGTAATTATTTATTAAA
CGAAATCTATTTATTATTATTTTAGCAAACACTGGAGACAGGTGGGGCTTTCTTTTCGTCGTCTCCTTTT
GTTTGAAGGGCTGTTTGAAGTGGCCAGTCTCGGCCCGGGCAGCTCGCTCGCCAGATTTTTGTCTTCCCCT
CTTTCACTGCTGAGCTGAAGGCGAGAGAAAGAATCCCCCTCCTCTGGCAAGCCATTAGCTATTCAGCTTC
CCATGGCCCCCCTCCCTCCCTGCACAATTCTCAAAGAGCCCCCAGGCAATGCTAAAACTACCCCCGCCGA
CAAGAAGGCAGGAAGGCGGGCCGCTGCCTTCCTTCTTTTCCAATGTGCCCGCGGTCTCCAGGCGTCTGGC
TACCGCCTCTCTCCGGGACCCCTCAGCCTCCAGGCAAACTTAGGTCTCAGGAGGTGTAGGGGTGCGGGAG
TCCTGGAGGTCTTAGGGGCGGTGGATGACCAGGAGCTGCAGGAACAGACTCTGCTGTCTGCGGGAAGAGC
CATTTCACAAACACTGCCGGTGCGCACGGAGTCATTACCGCCTGCGCCTCCGCAGCCAAAGGCACAGGAA
TTAACTTTGGAGAGGGGTCTATGTGTCCCCTGCAGCTGAGACAGAGGGCATGGATCCTCAATCTCTAATC
GCCTAAGACTCCTTGACCTCCGGCCCTGGCCTCCTGGCTGGAAGAGGACTGCGGGAAATCCTTGCATCCC
TCAAGAAGGCGGCTGCCCCCAGCCACCGCGCGCTCCTCGCCCTGGCTGCTTTTTGCGCAAAGCAGGAGTG
ATGGAGAACTGCAAGCCCTGGAGGGCCCTGAGCCGGAGGGGTTTGGGGGAGGCTGGATAAGAATTCCAAG
CAGGTCCCAGAATTCTCTACCTATCAAGAAAGCTTGAAAGAATCCCCAGAGTCTTTCCTGGCATGGGAAG
CTCACCCTGCGAACCTTGTCAGTATCCATTAGCCGCTCCAGGCAGGCCCCAGCCAGAGTGAGACCTACCC
CTATCTGAGGTCCACTCACCCCCATCTGAGGTCCACCGCCAGATGAGAGTCATCCACAGGCTTCTGGGAA
ACCAGAGCGGTGCTTGGATCCCTCGTGGCCAGGGTTCCCTCCAAGGTGCTTAGCCAGGTCAGGAGGCCCT
AGAGAAGCATGGTTTGGATTTTCTTTCCCAGACCAAAAAAGCTCCAAGTTGGTTCTCTCCCAGTTTCTAA
CTTGCAGTTAAATAAATCAGGCAAGGCTGGCCTATGAGGCAGACAAGTGTGAAGAAGGAGAAGGAGGAGG
AGAAGGAGAAGGAGAAAGAAGAAGAAGGAGGAGAAGAAGAAGAAGAAGAAGAAGAGGAGGAGGAGGAGGA
GGAGGAGGAGGAGGAGGAAGCAGCAGCAGCAGCAGCAGCTTGAATGGACAGTGGTTCCCCTTGCCTAGAA
AATGGGACCATTATTTCTTTTCTAATCTGACCCCCAGACTCAGGACTTCCTCTATTTTCTGCATTTTGGG
GTCTCTTGTTTTGCCTTGAAAAAAAATGTTTTCTCCCAAATCAAGGAGCAGTAGCTGGTGCAAGGGAAAA
TCTAGGGCTAGGAGTCTTAAGATATGACTTCTATGTGGTTCTGATAGAACTTGCTGTGTGACCTTGAGAG
AGTCACTCCCCCTCTCTGGGCCTTGATTTTTTCATCTTTAAAGAAGGCCTCAAATTCCCATTCTTATGAG
AAGAAGACAAGCTCCTAGTGAGTGGTGACCTAAGGGAGCAGCTGCAGCAAAATGCTAACCTGACAGTCCC
AGATGGTCCCTTTATTGGTTCTGACCCTGGTCTCAGGCTTCATTTCCCCACAGCAAGGGAAGGAGCCTGC
TCACAGAGCACCAGCTAAGATCAGCAGGACCGCGCCACACCCCCGCCCAGTCCTAGAGCCCCCCTCTCGC
TGGTTCCTGAGCATACCACCCTCTTCCTTGGAGGAAAATTTGCCCCCAAGCAGCCTAGGCGGTAAGAGGC
TATCACTAGGGCAGACTCACAGACCTACCTCATCCCCTCACCCCACCCTACAGTCTCGAAGTCGGGTCCT
GTCCCCTCCTGCAGTTTCCGGGAGACTCAGGATATCTGGACCTGCTAGAAAGAGAAGCCTTCCTCGCCTA
AGGAGACTTAAACCGGGATACTTAAACCTCCCGCCTCGGCGTCTTCCTCCAGGCACGACCGGGTCAAGAG
AGAGAAGCGGAAGCTGCAACCCCTCACTCTGAGTGACCGGAAGCAGAAGACCACGGGATGTCCCAGGCGG
GGACAAGAGGAGGGGCTGGGGAAGAAAGGAGGGATGATGAGTTCAGAGTCCCTTTGGAAAGGTTTCCAGA
GAGCGCTACCAGGGACAACCCAAGGGGCTGGGGAAGTCCCTGCCTTGTGCTCTCTGTGCGATGCCCGAGT
GATGCAGAGGCAGGGGGCTGGAGCAGGTGACTGCTGGCAGCTGCTGTCTGTCTGTGATTGGACCGGAGGA
CTAAGGGGAGAAAAAGTTTATCAGCTTCTCCCAGTGCCTGCACGCTGTGGTAGTTCAAAAGACACGAGGG
GGAGGGGCACAGCAGCTCTGCTTCCCAGCGCCTTGGGAGACTGAAGTGAAAGGAACGCTTGAGCCCAGGA
GTTCGAGACCATCCTGGGCAACAAAGCAAGACCGCCCCTCACCCCATACAAAATAAAAATACAAATAAAT
TAGCCGGGCACAGTGGCGCATGCCTGTAGTCTCAGCTACTGGGAAGGCTGAAGTGGGAGGATAGCTTGAG
CCCAGGAGATCAAGGCTGCAGTGAGCTGTGATTGCACCACTGCAGTCCAGCCTGGGCGACAGAAGGAGAC
CGTTTTTTGGTTTTGTTTGTTCGTTTAAAAAAAAAAAGAAGCAAGAGCTCACTGTGAACTCCTGGTTCCT
TCCTCCCCTCCTCACACTTCCCAGAACTCTTCCTGTCACGGTTCCTGGCCAGAACGCTGGGATACTATCT
ACAAGCTGTAGTAGGCTTGTAGTAATGGAATGTCCGCTTGAGGGGTCCCCGCACAGCCAACCCCTGCCTC
TGGAGTGGGATCTATGGGGGTGGGGTTCTAAGCGCCTCTGGGGAGTGTGAGGTAGCATCTCAGGGTGTGG
CAGAGGCTCGGACACCCCCAAAAGGTCTGCGAATGGAAGGGACATAGGCAGGATCTCTCTCAGTGATGTC
CCCTGTCTTCCAGGATGAAGAGAGGCAGTGAAACACCAGGAGAGCAGGGCGTCCTTTAGAATTCCTGGAC
CCTTCTCCAGGCTGCTAGTCAGGACAATGAGCTCGTGGTTGTCTTTGCCACTATCTTCCTGTGCGATTTC
AGACAAGCCACCTCCCTCACTAAGCCTAAATTTCCCCATGTGTAACGTGCAGGCATTGTACCCTAGAGGC
ATCAAAGTCCCCTCCAGGACAGATGCTAAGGAAAGATAGGCTAGGAGCAAAGCCGTCTGAGGTGGCCTGA
CCAGAGCCACACGAGGCTCTTCTCACTGGGCGAGGCTCTTTGAGGAACCGAGAGTTGCTGGGACCCAGCC
CGCCCTCGAGAGAGCAAACAGAGCGGCGCTCCCCTCCCCCGACCCCGGCCCTTTGTCCGGAATCCAGCTG
TGCCCTGCGGGGGAGGAGCGGGCTCGCGTGGCGCGGCCCCAGGGCCCCGGCGCTGATTGGCCGGTGGCGC
GGGCAGCAGCCGGGCAGGCACGCTCCTGGCCCGGGCGAAGCAGATAAAGCGTGCCAAGGGGCACACGACT
TGCTGCTCAGGAAATCCCTGCGGTCTCACCGCCGCGCCTCGAGAGAGAGCGTGACAGAGGCCTCGGACCC
CATTCTCTCTTCTTTTCTCCTTTGGGGCTGGGGCAACTCCCAGGCGGGGGCGCCTGCAGCTCAGCTGAAC
TTGGCGACCAGAAGCCCGCTGAGCTCCCCACGGCCCTCGCTGCTCATCGCTCTCTATTCTTTTGCGCCGG
TAGAAAGGTAATATTTGGAGGCCTCCGAGGGACGGGCAGGGGAAAGAGGGATCCAACTTTGTACAAAAAA
GCAGGCTCCCGCCACCATGGTGAGCAAGGGCGAGGAGCTGTTCACCGGGGTGGTGCCCATCCTGGTCGAG
CTGGACGGCGACGTAAACGGCCACAAGTTCAGCGTGTCCGGCGAGGGCGAGGGCGATGCCACCTACGGCA
AGCTGACCCTGAAGTTCATCTGCACCACCGGCAAGCTGCCCGTGCCCTGGCCCACCCTCGTGACCACCCT
GACCTACGGCGTGCAGTGCTTCAGCCGCTACCCCGACCACATGAAGCAGCACGACTTCTTCAAGTCCGCC
ATGCCCGAAGGCTACGTCCAGGAGCGCACCATCTTCTTCAAGGACGACGGCAACTACAAGACCCGCGCCG
AGGTGAAGTTCGAGGGCGACACCCTGGTGAACCGCATCGAGCTGAAGGGCATCGACTTCAAGGAGGACGG
CAACATCCTGGGGCACAAGCTGGAGTACAACTACAACAGCCACAACGTCTATATCATGGCCGACAAGCAG
AAGAACGGCATCAAGGTGAACTTCAAGATCCGCCACAACATCGAGGACGGCAGCGTGCAGCTCGCCGACC
ACTACCAGCAGAACACCCCCATCGGCGACGGCCCCGTGCTGCTGCCCGACAACCACTACCTGAGCACCCA
GTCCGCCCTGAGCAAAGACCCCAACGAGAAGCGCGATCACATGGTCCTGCTGGAGTTCGTGACCGCCGCC
GGGATCACTCTCGGCATGGACGAGCTGTACAAGTAAGACCCAGCTTTCTTGTACAAAGTGGTGATAATCG
AATTCCGATAATCAACCTCTGGATTACAAAATTTGTGAAAGATTGACTGGTATTCTTAACTATGTTGCTC
CTTTTACGCTATGTGGATACGCTGCTTTAATGCCTTTGTATCATGCTATTGCTTCCCGTATGGCTTTCAT
TTTCTCCTCCTTGTATAAATCCTGGTTGCTGTCTCTTTATGAGGAGTTGTGGCCCGTTGTCAGGCAACGT
GGCGTGGTGTGCACTGTGTTTGCTGACGCAACCCCCACTGGTTGGGGCATTGCCACCACCTGTCAGCTCC
TTTCCGGGACTTTCGCTTTCCCCCTCCCTATTGCCACGGCGGAACTCATCGCCGCCTGCCTTGCCCGCTG
CTGGACAGGGGCTCGGCTGTTGGGCACTGACAATTCCGTGGTGTTGTCGGGGAAGCTGACGTCCTTTCCA
TGGCTGCTCGCCTGTGTTGCCACCTGGATTCTGCGCGGGACGTCCTTCTGCTACGTCCCTTCGGCCCTCA
ATCCAGCGGACCTTCCTTCCCGCGGCCTGCTGCCGGCTCTGCGGCCTCTTCCGCGTCTTCGCCTTCGCCC
TCAGACGAGTCGGATCTCCCTTTGGGCCGCCTCCCCGCATCGGGAATTCCCGCGGTTCGCTTTAAGACCA
ATGACTTACAAGGCAGCTGTAGATCTTAGCCACTTTTTAAAAGAAAAGGGGGGACTGGAAGGGCTAATTC
ACTCCCAACGAAGACAAGATGGGATCAATTCACCATGGGAATAACTTCGTATAGCATACATTATACGAAG
TTATGCTGCTTTTTGCTTGTACTGGGTCTCTCTGGTTAGACCAGATCTGAGCCTGGGAGCTCTCTGGCTA
ACTAGGGAACCCACTGCTTAAGCCTCAATAAAGCTTGCCTTGAGTGCTTCAAGTAGTGTGTGCCCGTCTG
TTGTGTGACTCTGGTAACTAGAGATCCCTCAGACCCTTTTAGTCAGTGTGGAAAATCTCTAGCAGCATCT
AGTTGAATCGCCAGTGTGTCGAGCTAGCAGATCTTTTTCCCTCTGCCAAAAATTATGGGGACATCATGAA
GCCCCTTGAGCATCTGACTTCTGGCTAATAAAGGAAATTTATTTTCATTGCAATAGTGTGTTGGAATTTT
TTGTGTCTCTCACTCGGAAGGACATATGGGAGGGCAAATCATTTAAAACATCAGAATGAGTATTTGGTTT
AGAGTTTGGCAACATATGCCATATGCTGGCTGCCATGAACAAAGGTGGCTATAAAGAGGTCATCAGTATA
TGAAACAGCCCCCTGCTGTCCATTCCTTATTCCATAGAAAAGCCTTGACTTGAGGTTAGATTTTTTTTAT
ATTTTGTTTTGTGTTATTTTTTTCTTTAACATCCCTAAAATTTTCCTTACATGTTTTACTAGCCAGATTT
TTCCTCCTCTCCTGACTACTCCCAGTCATAGCTGTCCCTCTTCTCTTATGAAGATCCCTCGACCTGCAGC
CCAAGCTTGGCGTAATCATGGTCATAGCTGTTTCCTGTGTGAAATTGTTATCCGCTCACAATTCCACACA
ACATACGAGCCGGAAGCATAAAGTGTAAAGCCTGGGGTGCCTAATGAGTGAGCTAACTCACATTAATTGC
GTTGCGCTCACTGCCCGCTTTCCAGTCGGGAAACCTGTCGTGCCAGCGGATCCGCATCTCAATTAGTCAG
CAACCATAGTCCCGCCCCTAACTCCGCCCATCCCGCCCCTAACTCCGCCCAGTTCCGCCCATTCTCCGCC
CCATGGCTGACTAATTTTTTTTATTTATGCAGAGGCCGAGGCCGCCTCGGCCTCTGAGCTATTCCAGAAG
TAGTGAGGAGGCTTTTTTGGAGGCCTAGGCTTTTGCAAAAAGCTAACTTGTTTATTGCAGCTTATAATGG
TTACAAATAAAGCAATAGCATCACAAATTTCACAAATAAAGCATTTTTTTCACTGCATTCTAGTTGTGGT
TTGTCCAAACTCATCAATGTATCTTATCATGTCTGGATCCGCTGCATTAATGAATCGGCCAACGCGCGGG
GAGAGGCGGTTTGCGTATTGGGCGCTCTTCCGCTTCCTCGCTCACTGACTCGCTGCGCTCGGTCGTTCGG
CTGCGGCGAGCGGTATCAGCTCACTCAAAGGCGGTAATACGGTTATCCACAGAATCAGGGGATAACGCAG
GAAAGAACATGTGAGCAAAAGGCCAGCAAAAGGCCAGGAACCGTAAAAAGGCCGCGTTGCTGGCGTTTTT
CCATAGGCTCCGCCCCCCTGACGAGCATCACAAAAATCGACGCTCAAGTCAGAGGTGGCGAAACCCGACA
GGACTATAAAGATACCAGGCGTTTCCCCCTGGAAGCTCCCTCGTGCGCTCTCCTGTTCCGACCCTGCCGC
TTACCGGATACCTGTCCGCCTTTCTCCCTTCGGGAAGCGTGGCGCTTTCTCAATGCTCACGCTGTAGGTA
TCTCAGTTCGGTGTAGGTCGTTCGCTCCAAGCTGGGCTGTGTGCACGAACCCCCCGTTCAGCCCGACCGC
TGCGCCTTATCCGGTAACTATCGTCTTGAGTCCAACCCGGTAAGACACGACTTATCGCCACTGGCAGCAG
CCACTGGTAACAGGATTAGCAGAGCGAGGTATGTAGGCGGTGCTACAGAGTTCTTGAAGTGGTGGCCTAA
CTACGGCTACACTAGAAGGACAGTATTTGGTATCTGCGCTCTGCTGAAGCCAGTTACCTTCGGAAAAAGA
GTTGGTAGCTCTTGATCCGGCAAACAAACCACCGCTGGTAGCGGTGGTTTTTTTGTTTGCAAGCAGCAGA
TTACGCGCAGAAAAAAAGGATCTCAAGAAGATCCTTTGATCTTTTCTACGGGGTCTGACGCTCAGTGGAA
CGAAAACTCACGTTAAGGGATTTTGGTCATGAGATTATCAAAAAGGATCTTCACCTAGATCCTTTTAAAT
TAAAAATGAAGTTTTAAATCAATCTAAAGTATATATGAGTAAACTTGGTCTGACAGTTACCAATGCTTAA
TCAGTGAGGCACCTATCTCAGCGATCTGTCTATTTCGTTCATCCATAGTTGCCTGACTCCCCGTCGTGTA
GATAACTACGATACGGGAGGGCTTACCATCTGGCCCCAGTGCTGCAATGATACCGCGAGACCCACGCTCA
CCGGCTCCAGATTTATCAGCAATAAACCAGCCAGCCGGAAGGGCCGAGCGCAGAAGTGGTCCTGCAACTT
TATCCGCCTCCATCCAGTCTATTAATTGTTGCCGGGAAGCTAGAGTAAGTAGTTCGCCAGTTAATAGTTT
GCGCAACGTTGTTGCCATTGCTACAGGCATCGTGGTGTCACGCTCGTCGTTTGGTATGGCTTCATTCAGC
TCCGGTTCCCAACGATCAAGGCGAGTTACATGATCCCCCATGTTGTGCAAAAAAGCGGTTAGCTCCTTCG
GTCCTCCGATCGTTGTCAGAAGTAAGTTGGCCGCAGTGTTATCACTCATGGTTATGGCAGCACTGCATAA
TTCTCTTACTGTCATGCCATCCGTAAGATGCTTTTCTGTGACTGGTGAGTACTCAACCAAGTCATTCTGA
GAATAGTGTATGCGGCGACCGAGTTGCTCTTGCCCGGCGTCAATACGGGATAATACCGCGCCACATAGCA
GAACTTTAAAAGTGCTCATCATTGGAAAACGTTCTTCGGGGCGAAAACTCTCAAGGATCTTACCGCTGTT
GAGATCCAGTTCGATGTAACCCACTCGTGCACCCAACTGATCTTCAGCATCTTTTACTTTCACCAGCGTT
TCTGGGTGAGCAAAAACAGGAAGGCAAAATGCCGCAAAAAAGGGAATAAGGGCGACACGGAAATGTTGAA
TACTCATACTCTTCCTTTTTCAATATTATTGAAGCATTTATCAGGGTTATTGTCTCATGAGCGGATACAT
ATTTGAATGTATTTAGAAAAATAAACAAATAGGGGTTCCGCGCACATTTCCCCGAAAAGTGCCACCTG
