Features (pLannotate 1.2.2; 29 found; start..end, strand, type, name):
      1..720     +  CDS            EGFP: the original enhanced GFP (Yang et al., 1996) mammalian codon-optimized
    728..745     -  protein_bind   attB2 (fragment): mutant version of attB; recombination site for the Gateway® BP reaction BP Clonase™
    763..1351    +  misc_feature   WPRE: woodchuck hepatitis virus posttranscriptional regulatory element
   1384..1473    +  CDS            nef (fragment): NEF_HV1LA - Experimental evidence at protein level: Swiss-Prot protein existence level 1. Extracellular Nef protein targets CD4(+) T-lymphocytes for apoptosis by interacting with CXCR4 surface receptors. From Human immunodeficiency virus type 1 group M subtype B (isolate Lai) (HIV-1).
   1494..1527    +  protein_bind   loxP: Cre-mediated recombination occurs in the 8-bp core sequence (GCATACAT). Cre recombinase
   1547..1727    +  LTR            5' LTR (truncated): truncated 5' long terminal repeat (LTR) from HIV-1
   1830..1885    +  polyA_signal   β-globin poly(A) signal: rabbit β-globin polyadenylation signal (Gil and Proudfoot, 1987)
   2268..2290    -  protein_bind   lac operator (fragment): The lac repressor binds to the lac operator to inhibit transcription in E. coli. This inhibition can be relieved by adding lactose or isopropyl-β-D-thiogalactopyranoside (IPTG). lac repressor encoded by lacI
   2294..2324    -  promoter       lac promoter: promoter for the E. coli lac operon
   2339..2360    -  protein_bind   CAP binding site: CAP binding activates transcription in the presence of cAMP. E. coli catabolite activator protein
   2373..2412    -  CDS            lacI (fragment): lac repressor; lacI; The lac repressor binds to the lac operator to inhibit transcription in E. coli. This inhibition can be relieved by adding lactose or isopropyl-β-D-thiogalactopyranoside (IPTG).
   2419..2441    +  promoter       SV40 promoter (fragment): SV40 enhancer and early promoter
   2465..2600    +  rep_origin     SV40 ori: SV40 origin of replication
   2620..2754    +  polyA_signal   SV40 poly(A) signal: SV40 polyadenylation signal
   2756..2810    -  CDS            lacI (fragment): lac repressor; lacI; The lac repressor binds to the lac operator to inhibit transcription in E. coli. This inhibition can be relieved by adding lactose or isopropyl-β-D-thiogalactopyranoside (IPTG).
   2993..3581    -  rep_origin     ori: high-copy-number ColE1/pMB1/pBR322/pUC origin of replication
   3752..4612    -  CDS            AmpR: β-lactamase; bla; confers resistance to ampicillin, carbenicillin, and related antibiotics
   4613..4717    -  promoter       AmpR promoter: bla
   4748..5127    +  enhancer       CMV enhancer: human cytomegalovirus immediate early enhancer
   5129..5386    +  LTR            5' LTR (truncated): truncated 5' long terminal repeat (LTR) from HIV-1
   5433..5558    +  misc_feature   HIV-1 Ψ: packaging signal of human immunodeficiency virus type 1
   5542..5901    +  CDS            HIV-1 gag (fragment): gag protein from human immunodeficiency virus 1; gag
   6050..6167    +  misc_feature   cPPT/CTS: central polypurine tract and central termination sequence of HIV-1
   6310..6393    +  CDS            vif (fragment): VIF_HV1BR - Experimental evidence at protein level: Swiss-Prot protein existence level 1. Counteracts the innate antiviral activity of host APOBEC3F and APOBEC3G. Forms a complex with host APOBEC3F and APOBEC3G thus preventing the entry of these lethally hypermutating enzymes into progeny virions. Recruits an active E3 ubiquitin ligase complex composed of elongin BC, CUL5, and RBX2 to induce polyubiquitination of APOBEC3G and APOBEC3F. In turn, they are directed to the 26S proteasome for degradation. Vif interaction with APOBEC3G also blocks its cytidine deaminase activity in a proteasome-inde
   6527..6760    +  misc_feature   RRE: The Rev response element (RRE) of HIV-1 allows for Rev-dependent mRNA export from the nucleus to the cytoplasm.
   7137..7237    +  CDS            Rev (fragment): human immunodeficiency virus 1 (HIV-1) Rev protein; rev; enhances nuclear export of unspliced and incompletely spliced viral mRNAs
   7264..7284    +  protein_bind   attB4: mutant version of attB; core recombination site for the Gateway® BP reaction BP Clonase™
  11938..12090   -  CDS            PPP5D1 (fragment): PP5D1_HUMAN - Experimental evidence at transcript level: Swiss-Prot protein existence level 2. From Homo sapiens (Human).
  13267..13286   +  protein_bind   attB1 (fragment): mutant version of attB; recombination site for the Gateway® BP reaction BP Clonase™
>Addgene plasmid #114309 | pCLX-Ngn3-GFP | addgene full sequence | sequence record 218844 | Addgene NGS Result
ATGGTGAGCAAGGGCGAGGAGCTGTTCACCGGGGTGGTGCCCATCCTGGTCGAGCTGGACGGCGACGTAA
ACGGCCACAAGTTCAGCGTGTCCGGCGAGGGCGAGGGCGATGCCACCTACGGCAAGCTGACCCTGAAGTT
CATCTGCACCACCGGCAAGCTGCCCGTGCCCTGGCCCACCCTCGTGACCACCCTGACCTACGGCGTGCAG
TGCTTCAGCCGCTACCCCGACCACATGAAGCAGCACGACTTCTTCAAGTCCGCCATGCCCGAAGGCTACG
TCCAGGAGCGCACCATCTTCTTCAAGGACGACGGCAACTACAAGACCCGCGCCGAGGTGAAGTTCGAGGG
CGACACCCTGGTGAACCGCATCGAGCTGAAGGGCATCGACTTCAAGGAGGACGGCAACATCCTGGGGCAC
AAGCTGGAGTACAACTACAACAGCCACAACGTCTATATCATGGCCGACAAGCAGAAGAACGGCATCAAGG
TGAACTTCAAGATCCGCCACAACATCGAGGACGGCAGCGTGCAGCTCGCCGACCACTACCAGCAGAACAC
CCCCATCGGCGACGGCCCCGTGCTGCTGCCCGACAACCACTACCTGAGCACCCAGTCCGCCCTGAGCAAA
GACCCCAACGAGAAGCGCGATCACATGGTCCTGCTGGAGTTCGTGACCGCCGCCGGGATCACTCTCGGCA
TGGACGAGCTGTACAAGTAAGACCCAGTTTCTTGTACAAAGTGGTGATAATCGAATTCCGATAATCAACC
TCTGGATTACAAAATTTGTGAAAGATTGACTGGTATTCTTAACTATGTTGCTCCTTTTACGCTATGTGGA
TACGCTGCTTTAATGCCTTTGTATCATGCTATTGCTTCCCGTATGGCTTTCATTTTCTCCTCCTTGTATA
AATCCTGGTTGCTGTCTCTTTATGAGGAGTTGTGGCCCGTTGTCAGGCAACGTGGCGTGGTGTGCACTGT
GTTTGCTGACGCAACCCCCACTGGTTGGGGCATTGCCACCACCTGTCAGCTCCTTTCCGGGACTTTCGCT
TTCCCCCTCCCTATTGCCACGGCGGAACTCATCGCCGCCTGCCTTGCCCGCTGCTGGACAGGGGCTCGGC
TGTTGGGCACTGACAATTCCGTGGTGTTGTCGGGGAAGCTGACGTCCTTTCCATGGCTGCTCGCCTGTGT
TGCCACCTGGATTCTGCGCGGGACGTCCTTCTGCTACGTCCCTTCGGCCCTCAATCCAGCGGACCTTCCT
TCCCGCGGCCTGCTGCCGGCTCTGCGGCCTCTTCCGCGTCTTCGCCTTCGCCCTCAGACGAGTCGGATCT
CCCTTTGGGCCGCCTCCCCGCATCGGGAATTCCCGCGGTTCGCTTTAAGACCAATGACTTACAAGGCAGC
TGTAGATCTTAGCCACTTTTTAAAAGAAAAGGGGGGACTGGAAGGGCTAATTCACTCCCAACGAAGACAA
GATGGGATCAATTCACCATGGGAATAACTTCGTATAGCATACATTATACGAAGTTATGCTGCTTTTTGCT
TGTACTGGGTCTCTCTGGTTAGACCAGATCTGAGCCTGGGAGCTCTCTGGCTAACTAGGGAACCCACTGC
TTAAGCCTCAATAAAGCTTGCCTTGAGTGCTTCAAGTAGTGTGTGCCCGTCTGTTGTGTGACTCTGGTAA
CTAGAGATCCCTCAGACCCTTTTAGTCAGTGTGGAAAATCTCTAGCAGCATCTAGTTGAATCGCCAGTGT
GTCGAGCTAGCAGATCTTTTTCCCTCTGCCAAAAATTATGGGGACATCATGAAGCCCCTTGAGCATCTGA
CTTCTGGCTAATAAAGGAAATTTATTTTCATTGCAATAGTGTGTTGGAATTTTTTGTGTCTCTCACTCGG
AAGGACATATGGGAGGGCAAATCATTTAAAACATCAGAATGAGTATTTGGTTTAGAGTTTGGCAACATAT
GCCCATATGCTGGCTGCCATGAACAAAGGTTGGCTATAAAGAGGTCATCAGTATATGAAACAGCCCCCTG
CTGTCCATTCCTTATTCCATAGAAAAGCCTTGACTTGAGGTTAGATTTTTTTTATATTTTGTTTTGTGTT
ATTTTTTTCTTTAACATCCCTAAAATTTTCCTTACATGTTTTACTAGCCAGATTTTTCCTCCTCTCCTGA
CTACTCCCAGTCATAGCTGTCCCTCTTCTCTTATGGAGATCCCTCGACCTGCAGCCCAAGCTTGGCGTAA
TCATGGTCATAGCTGTTTCCTGTGTGAAATTGTTATCCGCTCACAATTCCACACAACATACGAGCCGGAA
GCATAAAGTGTAAAGCCTGGGGTGCCTAATGAGTGAGCTAACTCACATTAATTGCGTTGCGCTCACTGCC
CGCTTTCCAGTCGGGAAACCTGTCGTGCCAGCGGATCCGCATCTCAATTAGTCAGCAACCATAGTCCCGC
CCCTAACTCCGCCCATCCCGCCCCTAACTCCGCCCAGTTCCGCCCATTCTCCGCCCCATGGCTGACTAAT
TTTTTTTATTTATGCAGAGGCCGAGGCCGCCTCGGCCTCTGAGCTATTCCAGAAGTAGTGAGGAGGCTTT
TTTGGAGGCCTAGGCTTTTGCAAAAAGCTAACTTGTTTATTGCAGCTTATAATGGTTACAAATAAAGCAA
TAGCATCACAAATTTCACAAATAAAGCATTTTTTTCACTGCATTCTAGTTGTGGTTTGTCCAAACTCATC
AATGTATCTTATCATGTCTGGATCCGCTGCATTAATGAATCGGCCAACGCGCGGGGAGAGGCGGTTTGCG
TATTGGGCGCTCTTCCGCTTCCTCGCTCACTGACTCGCTGCGCTCGGTCGTTCGGCTGCGGCGAGCGGTA
TCAGCTCACTCAAAGGCGGTAATACGGTTATCCACAGAATCAGGGGATAACGCAGGAAAGAACATGTGAG
CAAAAGGCCAGCAAAAGGCCAGGAACCGTAAAAAGGCCGCGTTGCTGGCGTTTTTCCATAGGCTCCGCCC
CCCTGACGAGCATCACAAAAATCGACGCTCAAGTCAGAGGTGGCGAAACCCGACAGGACTATAAAGATAC
CAGGCGTTTCCCCCTGGAAGCTCCCTCGTGCGCTCTCCTGTTCCGACCCTGCCGCTTACCGGATACCTGT
CCGCCTTTCTCCCTTCGGGAAGCGTGGCGCTTTCTCATAGCTCACGCTGTAGGTATCTCAGTTCGGTGTA
GGTCGTTCGCTCCAAGCTGGGCTGTGTGCACGAACCCCCCGTTCAGCCCGACCGCTGCGCCTTATCCGGT
AACTATCGTCTTGAGTCCAACCCGGTAAGACACGACTTATCGCCACTGGCAGCAGCCACTGGTAACAGGA
TTAGCAGAGCGAGGTATGTAGGCGGTGCTACAGAGTTCTTGAAGTGGTGGCCTAACTACGGCTACACTAG
AAGAACAGTATTTGGTATCTGCGCTCTGCTGAAGCCAGTTACCTTCGGAAAAAGAGTTGGTAGCTCTTGA
TCCGGCAAACAAACCACCGCTGGTAGCGGTGGTTTTTTTGTTTGCAAGCAGCAGATTACGCGCAGAAAAA
AAGGATCTCAAGAAGATCCTTTGATCTTTTCTACGGGGTCTGACGCTCAGTGGAACGAAAACTCACGTTA
AGGGATTTTGGTCATGAGATTATCAAAAAGGATCTTCACCTAGATCCTTTTAAATTAAAAATGAAGTTTT
AAATCAATCTAAAGTATATATGAGTAAACTTGGTCTGACAGTTACCAATGCTTAATCAGTGAGGCACCTA
TCTCAGCGATCTGTCTATTTCGTTCATCCATAGTTGCCTGACTCCCCGTCGTGTAGATAACTACGATACG
GGAGGGCTTACCATCTGGCCCCAGTGCTGCAATGATACCGCGAGACCCACGCTCACCGGCTCCAGATTTA
TCAGCAATAAACCAGCCAGCCGGAAGGGCCGAGCGCAGAAGTGGTCCTGCAACTTTATCCGCCTCCATCC
AGTCTATTAATTGTTGCCGGGAAGCTAGAGTAAGTAGTTCGCCAGTTAATAGTTTGCGCAACGTTGTTGC
CATTGCTACAGGCATCGTGGTGTCACGCTCGTCGTTTGGTATGGCTTCATTCAGCTCCGGTTCCCAACGA
TCAAGGCGAGTTACATGATCCCCCATGTTGTGCAAAAAAGCGGTTAGCTCCTTCGGTCCTCCGATCGTTG
TCAGAAGTAAGTTGGCCGCAGTGTTATCACTCATGGTTATGGCAGCACTGCATAATTCTCTTACTGTCAT
GCCATCCGTAAGATGCTTTTCTGTGACTGGTGAGTACTCAACCAAGTCATTCTGAGAATAGTGTATGCGG
CGACCGAGTTGCTCTTGCCCGGCGTCAATACGGGATAATACCGCGCCACATAGCAGAACTTTAAAAGTGC
TCATCATTGGAAAACGTTCTTCGGGGCGAAAACTCTCAAGGATCTTACCGCTGTTGAGATCCAGTTCGAT
GTAACCCACTCGTGCACCCAACTGATCTTCAGCATCTTTTACTTTCACCAGCGTTTCTGGGTGAGCAAAA
ACAGGAAGGCAAAATGCCGCAAAAAAGGGAATAAGGGCGACACGGAAATGTTGAATACTCATACTCTTCC
TTTTTCAATATTATTGAAGCATTTATCAGGGTTATTGTCTCATGAGCGGATACATATTTGAATGTATTTA
GAAAAATAAACAAATAGGGGTTCCGCGCACATTTCCCCGAAAAGTGCCACCTGGGTCGACATTGATTATT
GACTAGTTATTAATAGTAATCAATTACGGGGTCATTAGTTCATAGCCCATATATGGAGTTCCGCGTTACA
TAACTTACGGTAAATGGCCCGCCTGGCTGACCGCCCAACGACCCCCGCCCATTGACGTCAATAATGACGT
ATGTTCCCATAGTAACGCCAATAGGGACTTTCCATTGACGTCAATGGGTGGAGTATTTACGGTAAACTGC
CCACTTGGCAGTACATCAAGTGTATCATATGCCAAGTACGCCCCCTATTGACGTCAATGACGGTAAATGG
CCCGCCTGGCATTATGCCCAGTACATGACCTTATGGGACTTTCCTACTTGGCAGTACATCTACGTATTAG
TCATCGCTATTACCATGGGAGGCGTGGCCTGGGCGGGACTGGGGAGTGGCGAGCCCTCAGATCCTGCATA
TAAGCAGCTGCTTTTTGCCTGTACTGGGTCTCTCTGGTTAGACCAGATCTGAGCCTGGGAGCTCTCTGGC
TAACTAGGGAACCCACTGCTTAAGCCTCAATAAAGCTTGCCTTGAGTGCTTCAAGTAGTGTGTGCCCGTC
TGTTGTGTGACTCTGGTAACTAGAGATCCCTCAGACCCTTTTAGTCAGTGTGGAAAATCTCTAGCAGTGG
CGCCCGAACAGGGACTTGAAAGCGAAAGGGAAACCAGAGGAGCTCTCTCGACGCAGGACTCGGCTTGCTG
AAGCGCGCACGGCAAGAGGCGAGGGGCGGCGACTGGTGAGTACGCCAAAAATTTTGACTAGCGGAGGCTA
GAAGGAGAGAGATGGGTGCGAGAGCGTCAGTATTAAGCGGGGGAGAATTAGATCGCGATGGGAAAAAATT
CGGTTAAGGCCAGGGGGAAAGAAAAAATATAAATTAAAACATATAGTATGGGCAAGCAGGGAGCTAGAAC
GATTCGCAGTTAATACTGGCCTGTTAGAAACATCAGAAGGCTGTAGACAAATACTGGGACAGCTACAACC
ATCCCTTCAGACAGGATCAGAAGAACTTAGATCATTATATAATACAGTAGCAACCCTCTATTGTGTGCAT
CAAAGGATAGAGATAAAAGACACCAAGGAAGCTTTAGACAAGATAGAGGAAGAGCAAAACAAAAGTAAGA
AAAAAGCACAGCAAGCAGCAGGATCTTCAGACCTGGAAATTCCCTACAATCCCCAAAGTCAAGGAGTAGT
AGAATCTATGAATAAAGAATTAAAGAAAATTATAGGACAGGTAAGAGATCAGGCTGAACATCTTAAGACA
GCAGTACAAATGGCAGTATTCATCCACAATTTTAAAAGAAAAGGGGGGATTGGGGGGTACAGTGCAGGGG
AAAGAATAGTAGACATAATAGCAACAGACATACAAACTAAAGAATTACAAAAACAAATTACAAAAATTCA
AAATTTTCGGGTTTATTACAGGGACAGCAGAAATCCACTTTGGAAAGGACCAGCAAAGCTCCTCTGGAAA
GGTGAAGGGGCAGTAGTAATACAAGATAATAGTGACATAAAAGTAGTGCCAAGAAGAAAAGCAAAGATCA
TTAGGGATTATGGAAAACAGATGGCAGGTGATGATTGTGTGGCAAGTAGACAGGATGAGGATTAGAACAT
GGAAAAGTTTAGTAAAACACCATAAGGAGGAGATATGAGGGACAATTGGAGAAGTGAATTATATAAATAT
AAAGTAGTAAAAATTGAACCATTAGGAGTAGCACCCACCAAGGCAAAGAGAAGAGTGGTGCAGAGAGAAA
AAAGAGCAGTGGGAATAGGAGCTTTGTTCCTTGGGTTCTTGGGAGCAGCAGGAAGCACTATGGGCGCAGC
GTCAATGACGCTGACGGTACAGGCCAGACAATTATTGTCTGGTATAGTGCAGCAGCAGAACAATTTGCTG
AGGGCTATTGAGGCGCAACAGCATCTGTTGCAACTCACAGTCTGGGGCATCAAGCAGCTCCAGGCAAGAA
TCCTGGCTGTGGAAAGATACCTAAAGGATCAACAGCTCCTGGGGATTTGGGGTTGCTCTGGAAAACTCAT
TTGCACCACTGCTGTGCCTTGGAATGCTAGTTGGAGTAATAAATCTCTGGAACAGATTTGGAATCACACG
ACCTGGATGGAGTGGGACAGAGAAATTAACAATTACACAAGCTTAATACACTCCTTAATTGAAGAATCGC
AAAACCAGCAAGAAAAGAATGAACAAGAATTATTGGAATTAGATAAATGGGCAAGTTTGTGGAATTGGTT
TAACATAACAAATTGGCTGTGGTATATAAAATTATTCATAATGATAGTAGGAGGCTTGGTAGGTTTAAGA
ATAGTTTTTGCTGTACTTTCTATAGTGAATAGAGTTAGGCAGGGATATTCACCATTATCGTTTCAGACCC
ACCTCCCAACCCCGAGGGGACCCGACAGGCCCGAAGGAATAGAAGAAGAAGGTGGAGAGAGAGACAGAGA
CAGATCCATTCGATTAGTGAACGGATCTCGACGGTATCTAGTGATTATCGGATCAACTTTGTATAGAAAA
GTTGGATCTCTCCTTTAACAGAGGAGAAACAGGCCCAGAGGAAAGATATGCTTTCAGTGACACAGGAGTA
GCCGCAGAGCCAGGCTGCCTCCCCCACCCCACCCCCAATCCTCACGCACATCTGCTGCTCTTCCCATCAA
GTTTTGTCACCGAGGCTCGCATCTGGAAACGTGCATGCAACCTGCTAAGGAGACAAGCAGGCTGGAGAAG
CTGCCAAGCAGAATCCTCCCGGTGTACCCGCCCGCCCCTAGTGCGCCTCAGGTGGACGCCAACTCCTGGG
AATCCCAGGAGGACGGGAGAGTCTTCACCATCCGAGAGTTCAAGAGCCCAGGGGTCAGGCGATGCCCAGC
GAGCACCCCCAGACTTTCCAACCCTCTCCGCTCCGTCCAGCGGCCCCTGTCCCAGCCGCCTTTTGGCAAG
CCGCGCTCTTCCTCTGCTGCCCTGCGCTCTCCTGGCTGCCAGCACTGTGAGGTGGCGCAACGCGCCAAAG
GGCAAGAGCTCCAAACTGGAGCCGCCTGGAGGTGGCCTCCCCTCCCCCGCCGGGTTCCGTTGTTTATTTC
TTCCTGGGGAGGGAAAATCACACAGCCTATTCGTTTCCCCAGCCGGGATGGGCGCAGAGCCGGACATATG
GGCATCTCGCGCTCCGCATCTGTGTCATCAGTCGCGTTTTCTGTGGATGCCTGCGTGTTTGTACGTGTGT
GTGTATTTGGGGCCAAGCGCTGGGAACAAATGTGCATGTGTTAAATTTGACAATAAAGTCCTACAGCGAA
GCTGCTAAGATTGGGGCGGTAGGTGGGGGTGGAAGACGGGGGGTGCGGGGTGGAGGAGAGCTAAACTCTC
AAAAGGCGAGGCCAAAGCGCCTGGCCCAGGTATTATGTTGGGAGAAGGTGAGGAGAGCAGCTGCTCCTTC
TCGCGGGGTGTGTATGGGAGCGAGGGTGCATGTGTCCCTGTGAAGAGTACACAACGATCTGCTCAACATA
TGTCGCCACAAATCACAGTGTCTCTCCCTCCTCCCACCCCCCGCTCCCTGCGCGGCTCCTGACCGAGCGC
AGAGCAGAGAGGGGCGCTGAGAAGAGGAGCCGCTTCAACAGGTGTCTTGGTGCGCAATGCACCTTTTCAC
GCATTGACGGTCTCAGCCGCCGGCGAGGATAATGTGGACACTTTGTTTCCAGGCGCCGCGCGCGAGCTGC
GGACGCCTAGGGGAGGCGGCCCTGAGCAGGGAGGGGGGATCTGGAAATAAAGACCTCCGGCTCTCCTGAG
CGCCCGGGCCCTCTCTTCCCTTTGTTCGAAGACTCCCTGGGCCGGAGCTCCCGTGTGCGCCCTGGGGGGT
GGCATATGGCGCCCTGTCACCTACCCAAGAAAAAGAACCGGCCACCCTTTCAAGAGCGCACGAGGTCCCT
GAGCCTGGGGAGGGGGAGTCTCTGAGGGAACGGCTTCTCTCCGAAAGTGGGTGAGGAGCCCGTCTTATCT
CTCCCCACCCTGCCTCCACCATCCCCTCAGCTGGCGCAGCAGCCGTTGGGTGGGGAGCTGCGCGCTGGGC
AGCACCAGCCTGCGGAAGCGCTCCAGCTCCTGGCAGATGAAATATGGGTCTGGTGAGCCCCTGGAGACCA
TATGCTTTCAATAAAAGAAGACAAATAGGACCGAGATAGGCCTTGCAGCCAACCTGTTATAAATGAGTGG
CAATTGGGCCAATGTACACGGGGGCAGGGCCCCCGCGGGGAGGCCTGCTTGGTGCCAAATCCATGTGTCA
GCTTCTGGGACAGGTGTGTCCAGGGGCCAGGGGCCAGGTCTCCCCCCTCCGGGTTTATCACGGCAAAGGT
AATATTGTGCTAACTATGAGTAAACAGTCATTGTGAAAATGAGGGAGAGTTTATCAGGGCGAACTAGTTG
GGGGGTGGCTTAACAATAAAGTTGTTCGCCTTAGGAGCAGGTGACGGCTGGCTGCACGGACTCCCGCGGT
AGATGTTTTCCAAAGCACTCCACTTTACAATCTCTTGTAATTATTTATTAAACGAAATCTATTTATTATT
ATTTTAGCAAACACTGGAGACAGGTGGGGCTTTCTTTTCGTCGTCTCCTTTTGTTTGAAGGGCTGTTTGA
AGTGGCCAGTCTCGGCCCGGGCAGCTCGCTCGCCAGATTTTTGTCTTCCCCTCTTTCACTGCTGAGCTGA
AGGCGAGAGAAAGAATCCCCCTCCTCTGGCAAGCCATTAGCTATTCAGCTTCCCATGGCCCCCCTCCCTC
CCTGCACAATTCTCAAAGAGCCCCCAGGCAATGCTAAAACTACCCCCGCCGACAAGAAGGCAGGAAGGCG
GGCCGCTGCCTTCCTTCTTTTCCAATGTGCCCGCGGTCTCCAGGCGTCTGGCTACCGCCTCTCTCCGGGA
CCCCTCAGCCTCCAGGCAAACTTAGGTCTCAGGAGGTGTAGGGGTGCGGGAGTCCTGGAGGTCTTAGGGG
CGGTGGATGACCAGGAGCTGCAGGAACAGACTCTGCTGTCTGCGGGAAGAGCCATTTCACAAACACTGCC
GGTGCGCACGGAGTCATTACCGCCTGCGCCTCCGCAGCCAAAGGCACAGGAATTAACTTTGGAGAGGGGT
CTATGTGTCCCCTGCAGCTGAGACAGAGGGCATGGATCCTCAATCTCTAATCGCCTAAGACTCCTTGACC
TCCGGCCCTGGCCTCCTGGCTGGAAGAGGACTGCGGGAAATCCTTGCATCCCTCAAGAAGGCGGCTGCCC
CCAGCCACCGCGCGCTCCTCGCCCTGGCTGCTTTTTGCGCAAAGCAGGAGTGATGGAGAACTGCAAGCCC
TGGAGGGCCCTGAGCCGGAGGGGTTTGGGGGAGGCTGGATAAGAATTCCAAGCAGGTCCCAGAATTCTCT
ACCTATCAAGAAAGCTTGAAAGAATCCCCAGAGTCTTTCCTGGCATGGGAAGCTCACCCTGCGAACCTTG
TCAGTATCCATTAGCCGCTCCAGGCAGGCCCCAGCCAGAGTGAGACCTACCCCTATCTGAGGTCCACTCA
CCCCCATCTGAGGTCCACCGCCAGATGAGAGTCATCCACAGGCTTCTGGGAAACCAGAGCGGTGCTTGGA
TCCCTCGTGGCCAGGGTTCCCTTCAAGGTGCTTAGCCAGGTCAGGAGGCCCTAGAGAAGCATGGTTTGGA
TTTTCTTTCCCAGACCAAAAAAGCTCCAAGTTGGTTCTCTCCCAGTTTCTAACTTGCAGTTAAATAAATC
AGGCAAGGCTGGCCTATGAGGCAGACAAGTGTGAAGAAGGAGAAGGAGGAGGAGAAGGAGAAGGAGAAAG
AAGAAGAAGGAGGAGAAGAAGAAGAAGAAGAAGAAGAAGAAGAGGAGGAGGAGGAGGAGGAGGAGGAAGC
AGCAGCAGCAGCAGCAGCTTGAATGGACAGTGGTTCCCCTTGCCTAGAAAATGGGACCATTATTTCTTTT
CTAATCTGACCCCCAGACTCAGGACTTCCTCTATTTTCTGCATTTTGGGGTCTCTTGTTTTGCCTTGAAA
AAAAATGTTTTCTCCCAAATCAAGGAGCAGTAGCTGGTGCAAGGGAAAATCTAGGGCTAGGAGTCTTAAG
ATATGACTTCTATGTGGTTCTGATAGAACTTGCTGTGTGACCTTGAGAGAGTCACTCCCCCTCTCTGGGC
CTTGATTTTTTCATCTTTAAAGAAGGCCTCAAATTCCCATTCTTATGAGAAGAAGACAAGCTCCTAGTGA
GTGGTGACCTAAGGGAGCAGCTGCAGCAAAATGCTAACCTGACAGTCCCAGATGGTCCCTTTATTGGTTC
TGACCCTGGTCTCAGGCTTCATTTCCCCACAGCAAGGGAAGGAGCCTGCTCACAGAGCACCAGCTAAGAT
CAGCAGGACCGCGCCACACCCCCGCCCAGTCCTAGAGCCCCCCTCTCGCTGGTTCCTGAGCATACCACCC
TCTTCCTTGGAGGAAAATTTGCCCCCAAGCAGCCTAGGCGGTAAGAGGCTATCACTAGGGCAGACTCACA
GACCTACCTCATCCCCTCACCCCACCCTACAGTCTCGAAGTCGGGTCCTGTCCCCTCCTGCAGTTTCCGG
GAGACTCAGGATATCTGGACCTGCTAGAAAGAGAAGCCTTCCTCGCCTAAGGAGACTTAAACCGGGATAC
TTAAACCTCCCGCCTCGGCGTCTTCCTCCAGGCACGACCGGGTCAAGAGAGAGAAGCGGAAGCTGCAACC
CCTCACTCTGAGTGACCGGAAGCAGAAGACCACGGGATGTCCCAGGCGGGGACAAGAGGAGGGGCTGGGG
AAGAAAGGAGGGATGATGAGTTCAGAGTCCCTTTGGAAAGGTTTCCAGAGAGCGCTACCAGGGACAACCC
AAGGGGCTGGGGAAGTCCCTGCCTTGTGCTCTCTGTGCGATGCCCGAGTGATGCAGAGGCAGGGGGCTGG
AGCAGGTGACTGCTGGCAGCTGCTGTCTGTCTGTGATTGGACCGGAGGACTAAGGGGAGAAAAAGTTTAT
CAGCTTCTCCCAGTGCCTGCACGCTGTGGTAGTTCAAAAGACACGAGGGGGAGGGGCACAGCAGCTCTGC
TTCCCAGCGCCTTGGGAGACTGAAGTGAAAGGAACGCTTGAGCCCAGGAGTTCGAGACCATCCTGGGCAA
CAAAGCAAGACCGCCCCTCACCCCATACAAAATAAAAATACAAATAAATTAGCCGGGCACAGTGGCGCAT
GCCTGTAGTCTCAGCTACTGGGAAGGCTGAAGTGGGAGGATAGCTTGAGCCCAGGAGATCAAGGCTGCAG
TGAGCTGTGATTGCACCACTGCAGTCCAGCCTGGGCGACAGAAGGAGACCGTTTTTTGGTTTTGTTTGTT
CGTTTAAAAAAAAAAAGAAGCAAGAGCTCACTGTGAACTCCTGGTTCCTTCCTCCCCTCCTCACACTTCC
CAGAACTCTTCCTGTCACGGTTCCTGGCCAGAACGCTGGGATACTATCTACAAGCTGTAGTAGGCTTGTA
GTAATGGAATGTCCGCTTGAGGGGTCCCCGCACAGCCAACCCCGGCCTCTGGAGTGGGATCTATGGGGGT
GGGGTTCTAAGCGCCTCTGGGGAGTGTGAGGTAGCATCTCAGGGTGTGGCAGAGGCTCGGACACCCCCAA
AAGGTCTGTGAATGGAAGGGACATAGGCAGGATCTCTCTCAGTGATGTCCCCTGTCTTCCAGGATGAAGA
GAGGCAGTGAAACACCAGGAGAGCAGGGCGTCCTTTAGAATTCCTGGACCCTTCTCCAGGCTGCTAGTCA
GGACAATGAGCTCGTGGTTGTCTTTGCCACTATCTTCCTGTGCGATTTCAGACAAGCCACCTCCCTCACT
AAGCCTAAATTTCCCCATGTGTAACGTGCAGGCATTGTACCCTAGAGGCATCAAAGTCCCCTCCAGGACA
GATGCTAAGGAAAGATAGGCTAGGAGCAAAGCCGTCTGAGGTGGCCTGACCAGAGCCACACGAGGCTCTT
CTCACTGGGCGAGGCTCTTTGAGGAACCGAGAGTTGCTGGGACCCAGCCCGCCCTCGAGAGAGCAAACAG
AGCGGCGCTCCCCTCCCCCGACCCCGGCCCTTTGTCCGGAATCCAGCTGTGCCCTGCGGGGGAGGAGCGG
GCTCGCGTGGCGCGGCCCCAGGGCCCCGGCGCTGATTGGCCGGTGGCGCGGGCAGCAGCCGGGCAGGCAC
GCTCCTGGCCCGGGCGAAGCAGATAAAGCGTGCCAAGGGGCACACGACTTGCTGCTCAGGAAATCCCTGC
GGTCTCACCGCCGCGCCTCGAGAGAGAGCGTGACAGAGGCCTCGGACCCCATTCTCTCTTCTTTTCTCCT
TTGGGGCTGGGGCAACTCCCAGGCGGGGGCGCCTGCAGCTCAGCTGAACTTGGCGACCAGAAGCCCGCTG
AGCTCCCCACGGCCCTCGCTGCTCATCGCTCTCTATTCTTTTGCGCCGGTAGAAAGGTAATATTTGGAGG
CCTCCGAGGGACGGGCAGGGGAAAGAGGGATCCAACTTTGTACAAAAAAGCAGGCTCCCGCCACC
